>Addgene plasmid #130561 | pTK_Citrine_Nanotag_19_neg_Control | depositor full sequence | sequence record 249877 | pTK_Citrine_Nanotag_19_neg_Control sequence 4526 bps
AATAAAATATCTTTATTTTCATTACATCTGTGTGTTGGTTTTTTGTGTGAATCGATAGTACTAACATACG
CTCTCCATCAAAACAAAACGAAACAAAACAAACTAGCAAAATAGGCTGTCCCCAGTGCAAGTGCAGGTGC
CAGAACATTTCTCTATCGATAGGTACCGAGCTCGAGTTGCCAGGAGCTGGATCGATGATATCCGATCGAT
CGTAGCACCTGTTGGCTAGCCCGGGCTCGAGATCTGCGATCTAAGTAAGCTTGCTGCTTCATCCCCGTGG
CCCGTTGCTCGCGTTTGCTGGCGGTGTCCCCGGAAGAAATATATTTGCATGTCTTTAGTTCTATGATGAC
ACAAACCCCGCCCAGCGTCTTGTCATTGGCGAATTCGAACACGCAGATGCAGTCGGGGCGGCGCGGTCCC
AGGTCCACTTCGCATATTAAGGTGACGCGTGTGGCCTCGAACACCGAGCGACCCTGCAGCGACCCGCTTA
ACAGCGTCAACAGCGTGCCGCAGATCCCAAGCTTGCGGCCGCTTAAGCTGCAGAAGTTGGTCGTGAGGCA
CTGGGCAGGTAAGTATCAAGGTTACAAGACAGGTTTAAGGAGACCAATAGAAACTGGGCTTGTCGAGACA
GAGAAGACTCTTGCGTTTCTGATAGGCACCTATTGGTCTTACTGACATCCACTTTGCCTTTCTCTCCACA
GGTGTCCACTCCCAGGTTCAATACAGCTCTTAAGCGGCCGCAAGCTAGCTTGCCGCCACCATGGTGAGCA
AGGGCGAGGAGCTGTTCACCGGGGTGGTGCCCATCCTGGTCGAGCTGGACGGCGACGTAAACGGCCACAA
GTTCAGCGTGTCCGGCGAGGGCGAGGGCGATGCCACCTACGGCAAGCTGACCCTGAAGTTCATCTGCACC
ACCGGCAAGCTGCCCGTGCCCTGGCCCACCCTCGTGACCACCTTCGGCTACGGCCTGATGTGCTTCGCCC
GCTACCCCGACCACATGAAGCAGCACGACTTCTTCAAGTCCGCCATGCCCGAAGGCTACGTCCAGGAGCG
CACCATCTTCTTCAAGGACGACGGCAACTACAAGACCCGCGCCGAGGTGAAGTTCGAGGGCGACACCCTG
GTGAACCGCATCGAGCTGAAGGGCATCGACTTCAAGGAGGACGGCAACATCCTGGGGCACAAGCTGGAGT
ACAACTACAACAGCCACAACGTCTATATCATGGCCGACAAGCAGAAGAACGGCATCAAGGTGAACTTCAA
GATCCGCCACAACATCGAGGACGGCAGCGTGCAGCTCGCCGACCACTACCAGCAGAACACCCCCATCGGC
GACGGCCCCGTGCTGCTGCCCGACAACCACTACCTGAGCTACCAGTCCGCCCTGAGCAAAGACCCCAACG
AGAAGCGCGATCACATGGTCCTGCTGGAGTTCGTGACCGCCGCCGGGATCACTCTCGGCATGGACGAGCT
GTACAAGTGAGCCTCTAGACTCCCTCAGCGGCGCGCCCAATGGGTGTATTGTGGGTTGCCGATTTACGGC
GAGTCTTCCGACGGATATGGACATTGCCGGAACAGCCTGTACTGGAGCGACCTTACGGAGATCTCACGTG
TCTAGAGTCGGGGCGGCCGGCCGCTTCGAGCAGACATGATAAGATACATTGATGAGTTTGGACAAACCAC
AACTAGAATGCAGTGAAAAAAATGCTTTATTTGTGAAATTTGTGATGCTATTGCTTTATTTGTAACCATT
ATAAGCTGCAATAAACAAGTTAACAACAACAATTGCATTCATTTTATGTTTCAGGTTCAGGGGGAGGTGT
GGGAGGTTTTTTAAAGCAAGTAAAACCTCTACAAATGTGGTAAAATCGATAAGGATCCGTCGACCGATGC
CCTTGAGAGCCTTCAACCCAGTCAGCTCCTTCCGGTGGGCGCGGGGCATGACTATCGTCGCCGCACTTAT
GACTGTCTTCTTTATCATGCAACTCGTAGGACAGGTGCCGGCAGCGCTCTTCCGCTTCCTCGCTCACTGA
CTCGCTGCGCTCGGTCGTTCGGCTGCGGCGAGCGGTATCAGCTCACTCAAAGGCGGTAATACGGTTATCC
ACAGAATCAGGGGATAACGCAGGAAAGAACATGTGAGCAAAAGGCCAGCAAAAGGCCAGGAACCGTAAAA
AGGCCGCGTTGCTGGCGTTTTTCCATAGGCTCCGCCCCCCTGACGAGCATCACAAAAATCGACGCTCAAG
TCAGAGGTGGCGAAACCCGACAGGACTATAAAGATACCAGGCGTTTCCCCCTGGAAGCTCCCTCGTGCGC
TCTCCTGTTCCGACCCTGCCGCTTACCGGATACCTGTCCGCCTTTCTCCCTTCGGGAAGCGTGGCGCTTT
CTCAATGCTCACGCTGTAGGTATCTCAGTTCGGTGTAGGTCGTTCGCTCCAAGCTGGGCTGTGTGCACGA
ACCCCCCGTTCAGCCCGACCGCTGCGCCTTATCCGGTAACTATCGTCTTGAGTCCAACCCGGTAAGACAC
GACTTATCGCCACTGGCAGCAGCCACTGGTAACAGGATTAGCAGAGCGAGGTATGTAGGCGGTGCTACAG
AGTTCTTGAAGTGGTGGCCTAACTACGGCTACACTAGAAGGACAGTATTTGGTATCTGCGCTCTGCTGAA
GCCAGTTACCTTCGGAAAAAGAGTTGGTAGCTCTTGATCCGGCAAACAAACCACCGCTGGTAGCGGTGGT
TTTTTTGTTTGCAAGCAGCAGATTACGCGCAGAAAAAAAGGATCTCAAGAAGATCCTTTGATCTTTTCTA
CGGGGTCTGACGCTCAGTGGAACGAAAACTCACGTTAAGGGATTTTGGTCATGAGATTATCAAAAAGGAT
CTTCACCTAGATCCTTTTAAATTAAAAATGAAGTTTTAAATCAATCTAAAGTATATATGAGTAAACTTGG
TCTGACAGTTACCAATGCTTAATCAGTGAGGCACCTATCTCAGCGATCTGTCTATTTCGTTCATCCATAG
TTGCCTGACTCCCCGTCGTGTAGATAACTACGATACGGGAGGGCTTACCATCTGGCCCCAGTGCTGCAAT
GATACCGCGAGACCCACGCTCACCGGCTCCAGATTTATCAGCAATAAACCAGCCAGCCGGAAGGGCCGAG
CGCAGAAGTGGTCCTGCAACTTTATCCGCCTCCATCCAGTCTATTAATTGTTGCCGGGAAGCTAGAGTAA
GTAGTTCGCCAGTTAATAGTTTGCGCAACGTTGTTGCCATTGCTACAGGCATCGTGGTGTCACGCTCGTC
GTTTGGTATGGCTTCATTCAGCTCCGGTTCCCAACGATCAAGGCGAGTTACATGATCCCCCATGTTGTGC
AAAAAAGCGGTTAGCTCCTTCGGTCCTCCGATCGTTGTCAGAAGTAAGTTGGCCGCAGTGTTATCACTCA
TGGTTATGGCAGCACTGCATAATTCTCTTACTGTCATGCCATCCGTAAGATGCTTTTCTGTGACTGGTGA
GTACTCAACCAAGTCATTCTGAGAATAGTGTATGCGGCGACCGAGTTGCTCTTGCCCGGCGTCAATACGG
GATAATACCGCGCCACATAGCAGAACTTTAAAAGTGCTCATCATTGGAAAACGTTCTTCGGGGCGAAAAC
TCTCAAGGATCTTACCGCTGTTGAGATCCAGTTCGATGTAACCCACTCGTGCACCCAACTGATCTTCAGC
ATCTTTTACTTTCACCAGCGTTTCTGGGTGAGCAAAAACAGGAAGGCAAAATGCCGCAAAAAAGGGAATA
AGGGCGACACGGAAATGTTGAATACTCATACTCTTCCTTTTTCAATATTATTGAAGCATTTATCAGGGTT
ATTGTCTCATGAGCGGATACATATTTGAATGTATTTAGAAAAATAAACAAATAGGGGTTCCGCGCACATT
TCCCCGAAAAGTGCCACCTG
[124 nt withheld, positions 3941-4064]
C
[91 nt withheld, positions 4066-4156]
A
[49 nt withheld, positions 4158-4206]
CCTTTGACGTTGGAGTCCACGTTCTTT
[37 nt withheld, positions 4234-4270]
ACCCTATCTCGGTCTATTCTTTTGATTTATAAGGGATTTTGCCGATTTCGGCCTATTGGTTAAAAAATGA
GCTGATTTAACAAAAATTTAACGCGAATTTTAACAAAATATTAACGCTTACAATTTGCCATTCGCCATTC
AGGCTGCGCAACTGTTGGGAAGGGCGATCGGTGCGGGCCTCTTCGCTATTACGCCAGCCCAAGCTACCAT
GATAAGTAAGTAATATTAAGGTACGGGAGGTACTTGGAGCGGCCGC
Features (pLannotate 1.2.2; 13 found; start..end, strand, type, name):
      1..49      +  polyA_signal   poly(A) signal: synthetic polyadenylation signal
     63..154     +  misc_feature   pause site: RNA polymerase II transcriptional pause signal from the human α2 globin gene
    346..491     +  promoter       HSV TK promoter: herpes simplex virus thymidine kinase promoter
    569..701     +  intron         chimeric intron: chimera between introns from human β-globin and immunoglobulin heavy chain genes
    761..1477    +  CDS            Citrine: Citrine is a basic (constitutively fluorescent) yellow fluorescent protein published in 2001, derived from Aequorea victoria. It has moderate acid sensitivity.
   1650..1771    -  polyA_signal   SV40 poly(A) signal: SV40 polyadenylation signal
   1794..1862    -  CDS            large T antigen (fragment): large T antigen from SV40 (simian virus 40)
   1878..2010    +  CDS            TcR (fragment): tetracycline efflux protein; tet; confers resistance to tetracycline
   2190..2778    -  rep_origin     ori: high-copy-number ColE1/pMB1/pBR322/pUC origin of replication
   2949..3809    -  CDS            AmpR: β-lactamase; bla; confers resistance to ampicillin, carbenicillin, and related antibiotics
   3810..3914    -  promoter       AmpR promoter: bla
   3941..4369    +  rep_origin     f1 ori (sequence partly withheld): f1 bacteriophage origin of replication; arrow indicates direction of (+) strand synthesis
   4401..4468    -  CDS            lacZα (fragment): LacZα fragment of β-galactosidase; lacZ fragment
