>Addgene plasmid #130561 | pTK_Citrine_Nanotag_19_neg_Control | addgene full sequence | sequence record 257645 | Addgene NGS Result
ATGACACAAACCCCGCCCAGCGTCTTGTCATTGGCGAATTCGAACACGCAGATGCAGTCGGGGCGGCGCG
GTCCCAGGTCCACTTCGCATATTAAGGTGACGCGTGTGGCCTCGAACACCGAGCGACCCTGCAGCGACCC
GCTTAACAGCGTCAACAGCGTGCCGCAGATCCCAAGCTTGCGGCCGCTTAAGCTGCAGAAGTTGGTCGTG
AGGCACTGGGCAGGTAAGTATCAAGGTTACAAGACAGGTTTAAGGAGACCAATAGAAACTGGGCTTGTCG
AGACAGAGAAGACTCTTGCGTTTCTGATAGGCACCTATTGGTCTTACTGACATCCACTTTGCCTTTCTCT
CCACAGGTGTCCACTCCCAGGTTCAATACAGCTCTTAAGCGGCCGCAAGCTAGCTTGCCGCCACCATGGT
GAGCAAGGGCGAGGAGCTGTTCACCGGGGTGGTGCCCATCCTGGTCGAGCTGGACGGCGACGTAAACGGC
CACAAGTTCAGCGTGTCCGGCGAGGGCGAGGGCGATGCCACCTACGGCAAGCTGACCCTGAAGTTCATCT
GCACCACCGGCAAGCTGCCCGTGCCCTGGCCCACCCTCGTGACCACCTTCGGCTACGGCCTGATGTGCTT
CGCCCGCTACCCCGACCACATGAAGCAGCACGACTTCTTCAAGTCCGCCATGCCCGAAGGCTACGTCCAG
GAGCGCACCATCTTCTTCAAGGACGACGGCAACTACAAGACCCGCGCCGAGGTGAAGTTCGAGGGCGACA
CCCTGGTGAACCGCATCGAGCTGAAGGGCATCGACTTCAAGGAGGACGGCAACATCCTGGGGCACAAGCT
GGAGTACAACTACAACAGCCACAACGTCTATATCATGGCCGACAAGCAGAAGAACGGCATCAAGGTGAAC
TTCAAGATCCGCCACAACATCGAGGACGGCAGCGTGCAGCTCGCCGACCACTACCAGCAGAACACCCCCA
TCGGCGACGGCCCCGTGCTGCTGCCCGACAACCACTACCTGAGCTACCAGTCCGCCCTGAGCAAAGACCC
CAACGAGAAGCGCGATCACATGGTCCTGCTGGAGTTCGTGACCGCCGCCGGGATCACTCTCGGCATGGAC
GAGCTGTACAAGTGAGCCTCTAGACTCCCTCAGCGGCGCGCCCAATGGGTGTATTGTGGGTTGCCGATTT
ACGGCGAGTCTTCCGACGGATATGGACATTGCCGGAACAGCCTGTACTGGAGCGACCTTACGGAGATCTC
ACGTGTCTAGAGTCGGGGCGGCCGGCCGCTTCGAGCAGACATGATAAGATACATTGATGAGTTTGGACAA
ACCACAACTAGAATGCAGTGAAAAAAATGCTTTATTTGTGAAATTTGTGATGCTATTGCTTTATTTGTAA
CCATTATAAGCTGCAATAAACAAGTTAACAACAACAATTGCATTCATTTTATGTTTCAGGTTCAGGGGGA
GGTGTGGGAGGTTTTTTAAAGCAAGTAAAACCTCTACAAATGTGGTAAAATCGATAAGGATCCGTCGACC
GATGCCCTTGAGAGCCTTCAACCCAGTCAGCTCCTTCCGGTGGGCGCGGGGCATGACTATCGTCGCCGCA
CTTATGACTGTCTTCTTTATCATGCAACTCGTAGGACAGGTGCCGGCAGCGCTCTTCCGCTTCCTCGCTC
ACTGACTCGCTGCGCTCGGTCGTTCGGCTGCGGCGAGCGGTATCAGCTCACTCAAAGGCGGTAATACGGT
TATCCACAGAATCAGGGGATAACGCAGGAAAGAACATGTGAGCAAAAGGCCAGCAAAAGGCCAGGAACCG
TAAAAAGGCCGCGTTGCTGGCGTTTTTCCATAGGCTCCGCCCCCCTGACGAGCATCACAAAAATCGACGC
TCAAGTCAGAGGTGGCGAAACCCGACAGGACTATAAAGATACCAGGCGTTTCCCCCTGGAAGCTCCCTCG
TGCGCTCTCCTGTTCCGACCCTGCCGCTTACCGGATACCTGTCCGCCTTTCTCCCTTCGGGAAGCGTGGC
GCTTTCTCATAGCTCACGCTGTAGGTATCTCAGTTCGGTGTAGGTCGTTCGCTCCAAGCTGGGCTGTGTG
CACGAACCCCCCGTTCAGCCCGACCGCTGCGCCTTATCCGGTAACTATCGTCTTGAGTCCAACCCGGTAA
GACACGACTTATCGCCACTGGCAGCAGCCACTGGTAACAGGATTAGCAGAGCGAGGTATGTAGGCGGTGC
TACAGAGTTCTTGAAGTGGTGGCCTAACTACGGCTACACTAGAAGAACAGTATTTGGTATCTGCGCTCTG
CTGAAGCCAGTTACCTTCGGAAAAAGAGTTGGTAGCTCTTGATCCGGCAAACAAACCACCGCTGGTAGCG
GTGGTTTTTTTGTTTGCAAGCAGCAGATTACGCGCAGAAAAAAAGGATCTCAAGAAGATCCTTTGATCTT
TTCTACGGGGTCTGACGCTCAGTGGAACGAAAACTCACGTTAAGGGATTTTGGTCATGAGATTATCAAAA
AGGATCTTCACCTAGATCCTTTTAAATTAAAAATGAAGTTTTAAATCAATCTAAAGTATATATGAGTAAA
CTTGGTCTGACAGTTACCAATGCTTAATCAGTGAGGCACCTATCTCAGCGATCTGTCTATTTCGTTCATC
CATAGTTGCCTGACTCCCCGTCGTGTAGATAACTACGATACGGGAGGGCTTACCATCTGGCCCCAGTGCT
GCAATGATACCGCGAGACCCACGCTCACCGGCTCCAGATTTATCAGCAATAAACCAGCCAGCCGGAAGGG
CCGAGCGCAGAAGTGGTCCTGCAACTTTATCCGCCTCCATCCAGTCTATTAATTGTTGCCGGGAAGCTAG
AGTAAGTAGTTCGCCAGTTAATAGTTTGCGCAACGTTGTTGCCATTGCTACAGGCATCGTGGTGTCACGC
TCGTCGTTTGGTATGGCTTCATTCAGCTCCGGTTCCCAACGATCAAGGCGAGTTACATGATCCCCCATGT
TGTGCAAAAAAGCGGTTAGCTCCTTCGGTCCTCCGATCGTTGTCAGAAGTAAGTTGGCCGCAGTGTTATC
ACTCATGGTTATGGCAGCACTGCATAATTCTCTTACTGTCATGCCATCCGTAAGATGCTTTTCTGTGACT
GGTGAGTACTCAACCAAGTCATTCTGAGAATAGTGTATGCGGCGACCGAGTTGCTCTTGCCCGGCGTCAA
TACGGGATAATACCGCGCCACATAGCAGAACTTTAAAAGTGCTCATCATTGGAAAACGTTCTTCGGGGCG
AAAACTCTCAAGGATCTTACCGCTGTTGAGATCCAGTTCGATGTAACCCACTCGTGCACCCAACTGATCT
TCAGCATCTTTTACTTTCACCAGCGTTTCTGGGTGAGCAAAAACAGGAAGGCAAAATGCCGCAAAAAAGG
GAATAAGGGCGACACGGAAATGTTGAATACTCATACTCTTCCTTTTTCAATATTATTGAAGCATTTATCA
GGGTTATTGTCTCATGAGCGGATACATATTTGAATGTATTTAGAAAAATAAACAAATAGGGGTTCCGCGC
ACATTTCCCCGAAAAGTGCCACCTG
[124 nt withheld, positions 3596-3719]
C
[91 nt withheld, positions 3721-3811]
A
[49 nt withheld, positions 3813-3861]
CCTTTGACGTTGGAGTCCACGTTCTTT
[37 nt withheld, positions 3889-3925]
ACCCTATCTCGGTCTATTCTTTTGATTTATAAGGGATTTTGCCGATTTCGGCCTATTGGTTAAAAAATGA
GCTGATTTAACAAAAATTTAACGCGAATTTTAACAAAATATTAACGCTTACAATTTGCCATTCGCCATTC
AGGCTGCGCAACTGTTGGGAAGGGCGATCGGTGCGGGCCTCTTCGCTATTACGCCAGCCCAAGCTACCAT
GATAAGTAAGTAATATTAAGGTACGGGAGGTACTTGGAGCGGCCGCAATAAAATATCTTTATTTTCATTA
CATCTGTGTGTTGGTTTTTTGTGTGAATCGATAGTACTAACATACGCTCTCCATCAAAACAAAACGAAAC
AAAACAAACTAGCAAAATAGGCTGTCCCCAGTGCAAGTGCAGGTGCCAGAACATTTCTCTATCGATAGGT
ACCGAGCTCGAGTTGCCAGAGCTGGATCGATGATATCCGATCGATCGTAGCACTGTTGGCTAGCCCGGGC
TCGAGATCTGCGATCTAAGTAAGCTTGCTGCTTCATCCCCGTGGCCCGTTGCTCGCGTTTGCTGGCGGTG
TCCCCGGAAGAAATATATTTGCATGTCTTTAGTTCTATG
Features (pLannotate 1.2.2; 14 found; start..end, strand, type, name):
      1..146     +  promoter       HSV TK promoter: herpes simplex virus thymidine kinase promoter
    224..356     +  intron         chimeric intron: chimera between introns from human β-globin and immunoglobulin heavy chain genes
    416..1132    +  CDS            Citrine: Citrine is a basic (constitutively fluorescent) yellow fluorescent protein published in 2001, derived from Aequorea victoria. It has moderate acid sensitivity.
   1305..1426    -  polyA_signal   SV40 poly(A) signal: SV40 polyadenylation signal
   1449..1517    -  CDS            large T antigen (fragment): large T antigen from SV40 (simian virus 40)
   1533..1665    +  CDS            TcR (fragment): tetracycline efflux protein; tet; confers resistance to tetracycline
   1845..2433    -  rep_origin     ori: high-copy-number ColE1/pMB1/pBR322/pUC origin of replication
   2604..3464    -  CDS            AmpR: β-lactamase; bla; confers resistance to ampicillin, carbenicillin, and related antibiotics
   3465..3569    -  promoter       AmpR promoter: bla
   3596..4024    +  rep_origin     f1 ori (sequence partly withheld): f1 bacteriophage origin of replication; arrow indicates direction of (+) strand synthesis
   4056..4123    -  CDS            lacZα (fragment): LacZα fragment of β-galactosidase; lacZ fragment
   4182..4230    +  polyA_signal   poly(A) signal: synthetic polyadenylation signal
   4244..4335    +  misc_feature   pause site: RNA polymerase II transcriptional pause signal from the human α2 globin gene
   4442..4524    +  promoter       HSV TK promoter (fragment): herpes simplex virus thymidine kinase promoter
