[The description below was written by a language model from this plasmid's Addgene catalogue record and pLannotate feature annotations shown in this document.]
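Description:
pTK_Citrine_Nanotag_19_neg_Control is an enhancer-testing reporter plasmid built on the pTK_BsmBI backbone. It serves as the negative control within a set of "nanotag" reporter vectors. In place of a candidate enhancer it carries a 38 bp negative oligo sequence, listed with chicken as the species, cloned upstream of a herpes simplex virus thymidine kinase minimal promoter. That promoter drives a transcription unit made up of a chimeric β-globin/immunoglobulin intron, the yellow fluorescent protein Citrine and a region annotated as an SV40 polyadenylation signal. Because the minimal promoter alone is expected to give little expression, Citrine output from this construct sets the baseline against which plasmids carrying real enhancers are compared. A synthetic poly(A) signal and an RNA polymerase II pause site from the human α2-globin gene lie upstream of the cloning position. These elements normally block read-through transcription from the backbone so that reporter signal reflects only the inserted element. The nanotag named in the title is not annotated in either feature table, and the record does not define its position or nature.

The plasmid is propagated in E. coli under ampicillin selection (AmpR with its bla promoter). It replicates from a ColE1/pUC-type origin, which the annotation calls high-copy although the catalogue lists the plasmid as low copy. An f1 origin is also present, along with short lacZα, tetracycline-resistance and SV40 large T antigen fragments that appear to be backbone remnants. The sequenced and depositor records (4,524 and 4,526 nt) show the same feature order from different start points. Both are slightly shorter than the stated 4,670 bp backbone size.
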