Addgene plasmid #130561: pTK_Citrine_Nanotag_19_neg_Control
Purpose: Enhancer cloning nanotag reporter vector
Depositing lab: Tatjana Sauka-Spengler. Publication: Reconstruction of the Global Neural Crest Gene Regulatory Network In Vivo. Williams RM, Candido-Ferreira I, Repapi E, Gavriouchkina D, Senanayake U, Ling ITC, Telenius J, Taylor S, Hughes J, Sauka-Spengler T. Dev Cell. 2019 Oct 21;51(2):255-276.e7. doi: 10.1016/j.devcel.2019.10.003. PubMed 31639368.
Backbone
  Vector backbone: pTK_BsmBI
  Backbone size w/o insert (bp): 4670
  Vector type: Enhancer cloning nanotag reporter vector
Growth in bacteria
  Bacterial resistance: Ampicillin, 100 μg/mL
  Growth temperature: 37°C
  Growth strain: DH5alpha
  Copy number: Low Copy
Gene/Insert
  Gene/Insert name: negative oligo sequence
  Species: G. gallus (chicken)
  Insert size (bp): 38
  Promoter: thymidine kinase minimal promoter
  Cloning method: Restriction Enzyme; 5′ cloning site Unknown (unknown if destroyed)
  Sequencing primers: 5′ pTK forward CTAGCAAAATAGGCTGTCCC; 3′ pTK reverse ATATTTCTTCCGGGGACACC
Terms and licenses: Academic/Nonprofit Terms; Industry Terms: Not Available to Industry
How to cite: pTK_Citrine_Nanotag_19_neg_Control was a gift from Tatjana Sauka-Spengler (Addgene plasmid # 130561 ; http://n2t.net/addgene:130561 ; RRID:Addgene_130561)
